>Addgene plasmid #231733 | pBIG1a-PAF1C(CTR9/CDC73/PAF1/LEO1/WDR61) | addgene full sequence | sequence record 463618 | Addgene NGS Result
TTCTCTGTCACAGAATGAAAATTTTTCTGTCATCTCTTCGTTATTAATGTTTGTAATTGACTGAATATCA
ACGCTTATTTGCAGCCTGAACTGGGAGGCAGAATAAATGATCATATCGTCAATTATTACCTCCACGGGGA
GAGCCTGAGCAAACTGGCCTCAGGCATTTGAGAAGCACACGGTCACACTGCTTCCGGTAGTCAATAAACC
GGTAAGTAGCGTATGCGCTCACGCAACTGGTCCAGAACCTTGACCGAACGCAGCGGTGGTAACGGCGCAG
TGGCGGTTTTCATGGCTTGTTATGACTGTTTTTTTGGGGTACAGTCTATGCCTCGGGCATCCAAGCAGCA
AGCGCGTTACGCCGTGGGTCGATGTTTGATGTTATGGAGCAGCAACGATGTTACGCAGCAGGGCAGTCGC
CCTAAAACAAAGTTAAACATCATGAGGGAAGCGGTGATCGCCGAAGTATCGACTCAACTATCAGAGGTAG
TTGGCGTCATCGAGCGCCATCTCGAACCGACGTTGCTGGCCGTACATTTGTACGGCTCCGCAGTGGATGG
CGGCCTGAAGCCACACAGTGATATTGATTTGCTGGTTACGGTGACCGTAAGGCTTGATGAAACAACGCGG
CGAGCTTTGATCAACGACCTTTTGGAAACTTCGGCTTCCCCTGGAGAGAGCGAGATTCTCCGCGCTGTAG
AAGTCACCATTGTTGTGCACGACGACATCATTCCGTGGCGTTATCCAGCTAAGCGCGAACTGCAATTTGG
AGAATGGCAGCGCAATGACATTCTTGCAGGTATCTTCGAGCCAGCCACGATCGACATTGATCTGGCTATC
TTGCTGACAAAAGCAAGAGAACATAGCGTTGCCTTGGTAGGTCCAGCGGCGGAGGAACTCTTTGATCCGG
TTCCTGAACAGGATCTATTTGAGGCGCTAAATGAAACCTTAACGCTATGGAACTCGCCGCCCGACTGGGC
TGGCGATGAGCGAAATGTAGTGCTTACGTTGTCCCGCATTTGGTACAGCGCAGTAACCGGCAAAATCGCG
CCGAAGGATGTCGCTGCCGACTGGGCAATGGAGCGCCTGCCGGCCCAGTATCAGCCCGTCATACTTGAAG
CTAGACAGGCTTATCTTGGACAAGAAGAAGATCGCTTGGCCTCGCGCGCAGATCAGTTGGAAGAATTTGT
CCACTACGTGAAAGGCGAGATCACCAAGGTAGTCGGCAAATAATGTCTAACAATTCGTTCAAGCCGACGG
ATTGGCGAATGGG
[124 nt withheld, positions 1274-1397]
C
[91 nt withheld, positions 1399-1489]
A
[49 nt withheld, positions 1491-1539]
CCTTTGACGTTGGAGTCCACGTTCTT
[37 nt withheld, positions 1566-1602]
ACCCTATCTCGGTCTATTCTTTTGATTTATAAGGGATTTTGCCGATTTCGGCCTATTGGTTAAAAAATGA
GCTGATTTAACAAAAATTTAACGCGAATTTTAACAAAATATTAACGCTTACAATTTAGGTGGCACTTTTC
GGGGAAATGTGCGCGGAACCCCTATTTGTTTATTTTTCTAAATACATTCAAATATGTATCCGCTCATGAG
ACAATAACCCTGATAAATGCTTCAATAATATTGAAAAAGGAAGAGTATGAGTATTCAACATTTCCGTGTC
GCCCTTATTCCCTTTTTTGCGGCATTTTGCCTTCCTGTTTTTGCTCACCCAGAAACGCTGGTGAAAGTAA
AAGATGCTGAAGATCAGTTGGGTGCACGAGTGGGTTACATCGAACTGGATCTCAACAGCGGTAAGATCCT
TGAGAGTTTTCGCCCCGAAGAACGTTTTCCAATGATGAGCACTTTTAAAGTTCTGCTATGTGGCGCGGTA
TTATCCCGTATTGACGCCGGGCAAGAGCAACTCGGTCGCCGCATACACTATTCTCAGAATGACTTGGTTG
AGTACTCACCAGTCACAGAAAAGCATCTTACGGATGGCATGACAGTAAGAGAATTATGCAGTGCTGCCAT
AACCATGAGTGATAACACTGCGGCCAACTTACTTCTGACAACGATCGGAGGACCGAAGGAGCTAACCGCT
TTTTTGCACAACATGGGGGATCATGTAACTCGCCTTGATCGTTGGGAACCGGAGCTGAATGAAGCCATAC
CAAACGACGAGCGTGACACCACGATGCCTGTAGCAATGGCAACAACGTTGCGCAAACTATTAACTGGCGA
ACTACTTACTCTAGCTTCCCGGCAACAATTAATAGACTGGATGGAGGCGGATAAAGTTGCAGGACCACTT
CTGCGCTCGGCCCTTCCGGCTGGCTGGTTTATTGCTGATAAATCTGGAGCCGGTGAGCGTGGGTCTCGCG
GTATCATTGCAGCACTGGGGCCAGATGGTAAGCCCTCCCGTATCGTAGTTATCTACACGACGGGGAGTCA
GGCAACTATGGATGAACGAAATAGACAGATCGCTGAGATAGGTGCCTCACTGATTAAGCATTGGTAACTG
TCAGACCAAGTTTACTCATATATACTTTAGATTGATTTAAAACTTCATTTTTAATTTAAAAGGATCTAGG
TGAAGATCCTTTTTGATAATCTCATGACCAAAATCCCTTAACGTGAGTTTTCGTTCCACTGAGCGTCAGA
CCCCGTAGAAAAGATCAAAGGATCTTCTTGAGATCCTTTTTTTCTGCGCGTAATCTGCTGCTTGCAAACA
AAAAAACCACCGCTACCAGCGGTGGTTTGTTTGCCGGATCAAGAGCTACCAACTCTTTTTCCGAAGGTAA
CTGGCTTCAGCAGAGCGCAGATACCAAATACTATTCTTCTAGTGTAGCCGTAGTTAGGCCACCACTTCAA
GAACTCTGTAGCACCGCCTACATACCTCGCTCTGCTAATCCTGTTACCAGTGGCTGCTGCCAGTGGCGAT
AAGTCGTGTCTTACCGGGTTGGACTCAAGACGATAGTTACCGGATAAGGCGCAGCGGTCGGGCTGAACGG
GGGGTTCGTGCACACAGCCCAGCTTGGAGCGAACGACCTACACCGAACTGAGATACCTACAGCGTGAGCT
ATGAGAAAGCGCCACGCTTCCCGAAGGGAGAAAGGCGGACAGGTATCCGGTAAGCGGCAGGGTCGGAACA
GGAGAGCGCACGAGGGAGCTTCCAGGGGGAAACGCCTGGTATCTTTATAGTCCTGTCGGGTTTCGCCACC
TCTGACTTGAGCGTCGATTTTTGTGATGCTCGTCAGGGGGGCGGAGCCTATGGAAAAACGCCAGCAACGC
GGCCTTTTTACGGTTCCTGGCCTTTTGCTGGCCTTTTGCTCACATGTTCTTTCCTGCGTTATCCCCTGAT
TCTGTGGATAACCGTATTACCGCCTTTGAGTGAGCTGATACCGCTCGCCGCAGCCGAACGACCGAGCGCA
GCGAGTCAGTGAGCGAGGAAGCGGAAGAGCGCCTGATGCGGTATTTTCTCCTTACGCATCTGTGCGGTAT
TTCACACCGCATAGACCAGCCGCGTAACCTGGCAAAATCGGTTACGGTTGAGTAATAAATGGATGCCCTG
CGTAAGCGGGTGTGGGCGGACAATAAAGTCTTAAACTGAACAAAATAGATCTAAACTATGACAATAAAGT
CTTAAACTAGACAGAATAGTTGTAAACTGAAATCAGTCCAGTTATGCTGTGAAAAAGCATACTGGACTTT
TGTTATGGCTAAAGCAAACTCTTCATTTTCTGAAGTGCAAATTGCCCGTCGTATTAAAGAGGGGCGTGGC
CAAGGGCATGGTAAAGACTATATTCGCGGCGTTGTGACAATTTACCGAACAACTCCGCGGCCGGGAAGCC
GATCTCGGCTTGAACGAATTGTTAGGTGGCGGTACTTGGGTCGATATCAAAGTGCATCACTTCTTCCCGT
ATGCCCAACTTTGTATAGAGAGCCACTGCGGGATCGTCACCGTAATCTGCTTGCACGTAGATCACATAAG
CACCAAGCGCGTTGGCCTCATGCTTGAGGAGATTGATGAGCGCGGTGGCAATGCCCTGCCTCCGGTGCTC
GCCGGAGACTGCGAGATCATAGATATAGATCTCACTACGCGGCTGCTCAAACTTGGGCAGAACGTAAGCC
GCGAGAGCGCCAACAACCGCTTCTTGGTCGAAGGCAGCAAGCGCGATGAATGTCTTACTACGGAGCAAGT
TCCCGAGGTAATCGGAGTCCGGCTGATGTTGGGAGTAGGTGGCTACGTCTCCGAACTCACGACCGAAAAG
ATCAAGAGCAGCCCGCATGGATTTGACTTGGTCAGGGCCGAGCCTACATGTGCGAATGATGCCCATACTT
GAGCCACCTAACTTTGTTTTAGGGCGACTGCCCTGCTGCGTAACATCGTTGCTGCTGCGTAACATCGTTG
CTGCTCCATAACATCAAACATCGACCCACGGCGTAACGCGCTTGCTGCTTGGATGCCCGAGGCATAGACT
GTACAAAAAAACAGTCATAACAAGCCATGAAAACCGCCACTGCGCCGTTACCACCGCTGCGTTCGGTCAA
GGTTCTGGACCAGTTGCGTGAGCGCATACGCTACTTGCATTACAGTTTACGAACCGAACAGGCTTATGTC
AACTGGGTTTGTGCCTTCATCCGTTTCCACGGTGTGCGTCACCCGGCAACCTTGGGCAGCAGCGAAGTCG
AGGCATTTCTGTCCTGGCTGGCGAACGAGCGCAAGGTTTCGGTCTCCACGCATCGTCAGGCATTGGCGGC
CTTGCTGTTCTTCTACGGCAAGGTGCTGTGCACGGATCTGCCCTTGCTTCAGGAGATCGGTAGACCTCGG
CCGTCGCGGCGCTTGCCGGTGGTGCTGACCCCGGATGAAGTGGTTCGCATCCTCGGTTTTCTGGAAGGCG
AGCATCGTTTGTTCGCCCAGGACTCTAGCTATAGTTCTAGTGGTTGGCTACAGCTTTGTTTGTACTATCA
ACAGGTTGAACTGCTGATCAACAGATCCTCTACGCGGCCGCGGTACCATAACTTCGTATAGCATACATTA
TACGAAGTTATCTGGGTTTAAACGCTCTATGGTCTAAAGTTTTTATCGAGGCTAACTGAAACACGGAAGG
AGACAATACCGGAAGGAACCCGCGCTATGACGGCAATAAAAAGACAGAATAAAACGCACGGGTGTTGGGT
CGTTTGTTCATAAACGCGGGGTTCGGTCCCAGGGCTGGCACTCTGTCAAGTGAACGCTCTATGGTCTAAA
GATTTAAATCGACCTACTCCGGAATATTAATAGATCATGGAGATAATTAAAATGATAACCATCTCGCAAA
TAAATAAGTATTTTACTGTTTTCGTAACAGTTTTGTAATAAAAAAACCTATAAATATTCCGGATTATTCA
TACCGTCCCACCATCGGGCGCGGATCC
[3519 nt withheld, positions 5620-9138]
GGTGCACTTGAAGTCCTCTTTCAGGGACCCTGGAGCCACCCGCAGTTCGAAAAGTGAAAGCTTGTCGAGA
AGTACTAGAGGATCATAATCAGCCATACCACATTTGTAGAGGTTTTACTTGCTTTAAAAAACCTCCCACA
CCTCCCCCTGAACCTGAAACATAAAATGAATGCAATTGTTGTTGTTAACTTGTTTATTGCAGCTTATAAT
GGTTACAAATAAAGCAATAGCATCACAAATTTCACAAATAAAGCATTTTTTTCACTGCATTCTAGTTGTG
GTTTGTCCAAACTCATCAATGTATCTTATCATGTCTGGATCTGATCACTGCTTGAGCCTAGAAGATCCGG
CTGCTAACAAAGCCCGAAAGGAAGCTGAGTTGGCTGCTGCCACCGCTGAGCAATAACTATCATAACCATT
TAAATAAACTGGATACTATTGCACGTTTAAATCGACCTACTCCGGAATATTAATAGATCATGGAGATAAT
TAAAATGATAACCATCTCGCAAATAAATAAGTATTTTACTGTTTTCGTAACAGTTTTGTAATAAAAAAAC
CTATAAATATTCCGGATTATTCATACCGTCCCACCATCGGGCGCGGATCCATGGACTACAAGGACGACGA
TGACAAGCTCGATCTTGAAGTCCTCTTTCAGGGACCC
[1593 nt withheld, positions 9806-11398]
TGAAAGCTTGTCGAGAAGTACTAGAGGATCATAATCAGCCATACCACATTTGTAGAGGTTTTACTTGCTT
TAAAAAACCTCCCACACCTCCCCCTGAACCTGAAACATAAAATGAATGCAATTGTTGTTGTTAACTTGTT
TATTGCAGCTTATAATGGTTACAAATAAAGCAATAGCATCACAAATTTCACAAATAAAGCATTTTTTTCA
CTGCATTCTAGTTGTGGTTTGTCCAAACTCATCAATGTATCTTATCATGTCTGGATCTGATCACTGCTTG
AGCCTAGAAGATCCGGCTGCTAACAAAGCCCGAAAGGAAGCTGAGTTGGCTGCTGCCACCGCTGAGCAAT
AACTATCATAACCATTTAAATAAACCTAATGATGCCTGATGTTTAAATCGACCTACTCCGGAATATTAAT
AGATCATGGAGATAATTAAAATGATAACCATCTCGCAAATAAATAAGTATTTTACTGTTTTCGTAACAGT
TTTGTAATAAAAAAACCTATAAATATTCCGGATTATTCATACCGTCCCACCATCGGGCGCGGATCC
[1998 nt withheld, positions 11955-13952]
TGAAAGCTTGTCGAGAAGTACTAGAGGATCATAATCAGCCATACCACATTTGTAGAGGTTTTACTTGCTT
TAAAAAACCTCCCACACCTCCCCCTGAACCTGAAACATAAAATGAATGCAATTGTTGTTGTTAACTTGTT
TATTGCAGCTTATAATGGTTACAAATAAAGCAATAGCATCACAAATTTCACAAATAAAGCATTTTTTTCA
CTGCATTCTAGTTGTGGTTTGTCCAAACTCATCAATGTATCTTATCATGTCTGGATCTGATCACTGCTTG
AGCCTAGAAGATCCGGCTGCTAACAAAGCCCGAAAGGAAGCTGAGTTGGCTGCTGCCACCGCTGAGCAAT
AACTATCATAACCATTTAAATAAACGGTTCACATAGCTTAGTTTAAATCGACCTACTCCGGAATATTAAT
AGATCATGGAGATAATTAAAATGATAACCATCTCGCAAATAAATAAGTATTTTACTGTTTTCGTAACAGT
TTTGTAATAAAAAAACCTATAAATATTCCGGATTATTCATACCGTCCCACCATCGGGCGCGGATCC
[1593 nt withheld, positions 14509-16101]
TGAAAGCTTGTCGAGAAGTACTAGAGGATCATAATCAGCCATACCACATTTGTAGAGGTTTTACTTGCTT
TAAAAAACCTCCCACACCTCCCCCTGAACCTGAAACATAAAATGAATGCAATTGTTGTTGTTAACTTGTT
TATTGCAGCTTATAATGGTTACAAATAAAGCAATAGCATCACAAATTTCACAAATAAAGCATTTTTTTCA
CTGCATTCTAGTTGTGGTTTGTCCAAACTCATCAATGTATCTTATCATGTCTGGATCTGATCACTGCTTG
AGCCTAGAAGATCCGGCTGCTAACAAAGCCCGAAAGGAAGCTGAGTTGGCTGCTGCCACCGCTGAGCAAT
AACTATCATAACCATTTAAATAAACACTGACATTGACTTGGTTTAAATCGACCTACTCCGGAATATTAAT
AGATCATGGAGATAATTAAAATGATAACCATCTCGCAAATAAATAAGTATTTTACTGTTTTCGTAACAGT
TTTGTAATAAAAAAACCTATAAATATTCCGGATTATTCATACCGTCCCACCATCGGGCGCGGATCC
[915 nt withheld, positions 16658-17572]
TAAAAGCTTGTCGAGAAGTACTAGAGGATCATAATCAGCCATACCACATTTGTAGAGGTTTTACTTGCTT
TAAAAAACCTCCCACACCTCCCCCTGAACCTGAAACATAAAATGAATGCAATTGTTGTTGTTAACTTGTT
TATTGCAGCTTATAATGGTTACAAATAAAGCAATAGCATCACAAATTTCACAAATAAAGCATTTTTTTCA
CTGCATTCTAGTTGTGGTTTGTCCAAACTCATCAATGTATCTTATCATGTCTGGATCTGATCACTGCTTG
AGCCTAGAAGATCCGGCTGCTAACAAAGCCCGAAAGGAAGCTGAGTTGGCTGCTGCCACCGCTGAGCAAT
AACTATCATAACCATTTAAATAAATCTATATCTCAATCGGGGTTACGTCGATACCCCACCGAGACCCCAT
TGGGACCAATACGCCCGCGTTTCTTCCTTTTCCCCACCCCAACCCCCAAGTTCGGGTGAAGGCCCAGGGC
TCGCAGCCAACGTCGGGGCGGCAAGCCCTGCCATAGCCACTACGGGTTAATTAAAAACTATATCTCAATC
GGGGTTTAAACAGGAGATCCGAACCAGATAAGTGAAATCTAGTTCCAAACTATTTTGTCATTTTTAATTT
TCGTATTAGCTTACGACGCTACACCCAGTTCCCATCTATTTTGTCACTCTTCCCTAAATAATCCTTAAAA
ACTCCATTTCCACCCCTCCCAGTTCCCAACTATTTTGTCCGCCCACAGCGGGGCATTTTTCTTCCTGTTA
TGTTTTTAATCAAACATCCTGCCAACTCCATGTGACAAACCGTCATCTTCGGCTACTTT
Features (pLannotate 1.2.2; 45 found; start..end, strand, type, name):
    213..293     -  CDS            int (fragment): INT2_ECOLX - Protein inferred from homology: Swiss-Prot protein existence level 3. Putative integrase believed to be involved in the insertion of antibiotic resistance genes into plasmids and transposons. From Escherichia coli.
    379..435     +  CDS            GmR (fragment): gentamycin acetyltransferase; aacC1; confers resistance to gentamycin
    442..1233    +  CDS            SmR: aminoglycoside adenylyltransferase (Murphy, 1985); aadA; confers resistance to spectinomycin and streptomycin
   1274..1728    +  rep_origin     f1 ori (sequence partly withheld): f1 bacteriophage origin of replication; arrow indicates direction of (+) strand synthesis
   1754..1858    +  promoter       AmpR promoter: bla
   1859..2719    +  CDS            AmpR: β-lactamase; bla; confers resistance to ampicillin, carbenicillin, and related antibiotics
   2890..3478    +  rep_origin     ori: high-copy-number ColE1/pMB1/pBR322/pUC origin of replication
   3664..3715    -  misc_feature   bom (fragment): basis of mobility region from pBR322
   3783..4007    -  mobile_element Tn7R: mini-Tn7 element (right end of the Tn7 transposon) Tn7
   4074..4607    -  CDS            GmR: gentamycin acetyltransferase; aacC1; confers resistance to gentamycin
   4796..4824    -  promoter       Pc promoter: intI1 (promoter lies within the coding sequence); class 1 integron promoter
   4802..5164    -  CDS            YPR2_ECOLX (fragment): Protein predicted: Swiss-Prot protein existence level 4. From Escherichia coli.
   5164..5191    -  rep_origin     R6K γ ori (fragment): γ replication origin from E. coli plasmid R6K; requires the R6K initiator protein pi for replication
   5220..5253    +  protein_bind   loxP: Cre-mediated recombination occurs in the 8-bp core sequence (GCATACAT). Cre recombinase
   5343..5391    +  polyA_signal   HSV TK poly(A) signal: herpes simplex virus thymidine kinase polyadenylation signal (Cole and Stacy, 1985)
   5486..5577    +  promoter       polyhedrin promoter: polh from Autographa californica; promoter for the baculovirus polyhedrin gene
   5620..9138    +  CDS            CTR9 (sequence withheld): CTR9_HUMAN - Also known as KIAA0155, SH2BP1. Experimental evidence at protein level: Swiss-Prot protein existence level 1. Component of the PAF1 complex (PAF1C) which has multiple functions during transcription by RNA polymerase II and is implicated in regulation of development and maintenance of embryonic stem cell pluripotency. PAF1C associates with RNA polymerase II through interaction with POLR2A CTD non-phosphorylated and 'Ser-2'- and 'Ser- 5'-phosphorylated forms and is involved in transcriptional elongation, acting both independently and synergistically with TCEA1 and in cooperation wit
   9145..9168    +  CDS            HRV 3C site: recognition and cleavage site for human rhinovirus 3C and PreScission proteases
   9169..9192    +  CDS            Strep-Tag II: peptide that binds Strep-Tactin®, an engineered form of streptavidin
   9219..9302    +  CDS            large T antigen (fragment): large T antigen from SV40 (simian virus 40)
   9325..9459    +  polyA_signal   SV40 poly(A) signal: SV40 polyadenylation signal
   9488..9537    +  CDS            SET1 (fragment): solubility-enhancement tag derived from T7 phage gene 10B
   9615..9706    +  promoter       polyhedrin promoter: polh from Autographa californica; promoter for the baculovirus polyhedrin gene
   9755..9775    +  CDS            FLAG (fragment): FLAG® epitope tag, followed by an enterokinase cleavage site
   9782..9805    +  CDS            HRV 3C site: recognition and cleavage site for human rhinovirus 3C and PreScission proteases
   9806..11398   +  CDS            CDC73 (sequence withheld): CDC73_HUMAN - Also known as C1orf28, HRPT2. Experimental evidence at protein level: Swiss-Prot protein existence level 1. Tumor suppressor probably involved in transcriptional and post-transcriptional control pathways. May be involved in cell cycle progression through the regulation of cyclin D1/PRAD1 expression. Component of the PAF1 complex (PAF1C) which has multiple functions during transcription by RNA polymerase II and is implicated in regulation of development and maintenance of embryonic stem cell pluripotency. PAF1C associates with RNA polymerase II through interaction with POLR2A CTD
  11425..11508   +  CDS            large T antigen (fragment): large T antigen from SV40 (simian virus 40)
  11531..11665   +  polyA_signal   SV40 poly(A) signal: SV40 polyadenylation signal
  11694..11743   +  CDS            SET1 (fragment): solubility-enhancement tag derived from T7 phage gene 10B
  11821..11912   +  promoter       polyhedrin promoter: polh from Autographa californica; promoter for the baculovirus polyhedrin gene
  11955..13886   +  CDS            LEO1 (sequence withheld): LEO1_HUMAN - Also known as RDL. Experimental evidence at protein level: Swiss-Prot protein existence level 1. Component of the PAF1 complex (PAF1C) which has multiple functions during transcription by RNA polymerase II and is implicated in regulation of development and maintenance of embryonic stem cell pluripotency. PAF1C associates with RNA polymerase II through interaction with POLR2A CTD non-phosphorylated and 'Ser-2'- and 'Ser- 5'-phosphorylated forms and is involved in transcriptional elongation, acting both independently and synergistically with TCEA1 and in cooperation with the DSIF co
  13979..14062   +  CDS            large T antigen (fragment): large T antigen from SV40 (simian virus 40)
  14085..14219   +  polyA_signal   SV40 poly(A) signal: SV40 polyadenylation signal
  14248..14297   +  CDS            SET1 (fragment): solubility-enhancement tag derived from T7 phage gene 10B
  14375..14466   +  promoter       polyhedrin promoter: polh from Autographa californica; promoter for the baculovirus polyhedrin gene
  14509..16101   +  CDS            PAF1 (sequence withheld): PAF1_HUMAN - Also known as PD2. Experimental evidence at protein level: Swiss-Prot protein existence level 1. Component of the PAF1 complex (PAF1C) which has multiple functions during transcription by RNA polymerase II and is implicated in regulation of development and maintenance of embryonic stem cell pluripotency. PAF1C associates with RNA polymerase II through interaction with POLR2A CTD non-phosphorylated and 'Ser-2'- and 'Ser- 5'-phosphorylated forms and is involved in transcriptional elongation, acting both independently and synergistically with TCEA1 and in cooperation with the DSIF co
  16128..16211   +  CDS            large T antigen (fragment): large T antigen from SV40 (simian virus 40)
  16234..16368   +  polyA_signal   SV40 poly(A) signal: SV40 polyadenylation signal
  16397..16446   +  CDS            SET1 (fragment): solubility-enhancement tag derived from T7 phage gene 10B
  16524..16615   +  promoter       polyhedrin promoter: polh from Autographa californica; promoter for the baculovirus polyhedrin gene
  16658..17110   +  CDS            WDR61 (fragment) (sequence withheld): WDR61_HUMAN - Experimental evidence at protein level: Swiss-Prot protein existence level 1. Component of the PAF1 complex (PAF1C) which has multiple functions during transcription by RNA polymerase II and is implicated in regulation of development and maintenance of embryonic stem cell pluripotency. PAF1C associates with RNA polymerase II through interaction with POLR2A CTD non-phosphorylated and 'Ser-2'- and 'Ser- 5'-phosphorylated forms and is involved in transcriptional elongation, acting both independently and synergistically with TCEA1 and in cooperation with the DSIF complex and HTATSF1.
  17599..17682   +  CDS            large T antigen (fragment): large T antigen from SV40 (simian virus 40)
  17705..17839   +  polyA_signal   SV40 poly(A) signal: SV40 polyadenylation signal
  17868..17917   +  CDS            SET1 (fragment): solubility-enhancement tag derived from T7 phage gene 10B
  18154..18319   -  mobile_element Tn7L: mini-Tn7 element (left end of the Tn7 transposon) Tn7
