[The description below was written by a language model from this plasmid's Addgene catalogue record and pLannotate feature annotations shown in this document.]
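Description:
pBIG1a-PAF1C(CTR9/CDC73/PAF1/LEO1/WDR61) is an 18.4 kb multigene insect-cell expression plasmid built on the pBIG1a backbone and assembled by Gibson cloning. It carries all five subunits of the human PAF1 complex (PAF1C), a factor that associates with RNA polymerase II and promotes transcript elongation. In bacteria it replicates at high copy from a ColE1/pUC-type origin and is selected with ampicillin (AmpR). An f1 origin and a spectinomycin/streptomycin resistance gene are also annotated in the backbone. The expression cassettes and a gentamicin resistance gene lie between Tn7R and Tn7L mini-transposon ends. This arrangement allows the whole block to be transposed into a baculovirus bacmid, from which recombinant virus can be generated. A loxP site and a fragment of an R6K γ origin also lie inside this region.

The payload consists of five tandem cassettes in the same orientation, each with its own baculovirus polyhedrin promoter and SV40 polyadenylation signal, in the order CTR9, CDC73, LEO1, PAF1 and WDR61. This should give late, high-level co-expression of all subunits from a single virus, favouring assembly of the complex in infected cells.

The catalogue lists both affinity tags under CTR9. In the sequenced annotation, however, CTR9 carries only the C-terminal HRV 3C site followed by Strep-Tag II. The N-terminal FLAG-3C module sits immediately upstream of CDC73. The two protease-removable tags would therefore appear to be on different subunits, which would permit tandem purification. WDR61 is annotated only as a partial match, though the spacing to its terminator leaves room for a longer coding region. The plasmid is intended for producing recombinant PAF1C, and the associated work examines how PAF1C activates the CDK12/13 kinases.
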