Addgene plasmid #231733: pBIG1a-PAF1C(CTR9/CDC73/PAF1/LEO1/WDR61)
Purpose: Protein expression in insect cells
Depositing lab: Jesper Svejstrup. Depositing organization: University of Copenhagen. Publication: PAF1C-mediated activation of CDK12/13 kinase activity is critical for CTD phosphorylation and transcript elongation. Lopez Martinez D, Todorovski I, Noe Gonzalez M, Rusimbi C, Blears D, Khallou N, Han Z, Dirac-Svejstrup AB, Svejstrup JQ. Mol Cell. 2025 May 15;85(10):1952-1967.e8. doi: 10.1016/j.molcel.2025.04.012. Epub 2025 May 1. PubMed 40315851.
Backbone
  Vector backbone: pBIG1a
  Vector type: Insect Expression
Growth in bacteria
  Bacterial resistance: Ampicillin, 100 μg/mL
  Growth temperature: 37°C
  Growth strain: DH5alpha
  Copy number: High Copy
Gene/Insert 1
  Gene/Insert name: CTR9
  Species: H. sapiens (human)
  Entrez Gene: CTR9 (a.k.a. SH2BP1, TSBP, p150, p150TSP)
  Tag / fusion protein: Flag-3C (N terminal on insert); 3C-Strep(II) (C terminal on insert)
  Cloning method: Gibson Cloning
Gene/Insert 2
  Gene/Insert name: CDC73
  Species: H. sapiens (human)
  Entrez Gene: CDC73 (a.k.a. C1orf28, FIHP, HPTJT, HRPT1, HRPT2, HYX)
Gene/Insert 3
  Gene/Insert name: PAF1
  Species: H. sapiens (human)
  Entrez Gene: PAF1 (a.k.a. F23149_1, PD2)
Gene/Insert 4
  Gene/Insert name: LEO1
  Species: H. sapiens (human)
  Entrez Gene: LEO1 (a.k.a. RDL)
Gene/Insert 5
  Gene/Insert name: WDR61
  Species: H. sapiens (human)
  Entrez Gene: SKIC8 (a.k.a. REC14, SKI8, WDR61)
Terms and licenses: Academic/Nonprofit Terms; Industry Terms: Not Available to Industry
Depositor comments: Please visit https://doi.org/10.1101/2024.10.14.618141 for bioRxiv preprint.
How to cite: pBIG1a-PAF1C(CTR9/CDC73/PAF1/LEO1/WDR61) was a gift from Jesper Svejstrup (Addgene plasmid # 231733 ; http://n2t.net/addgene:231733 ; RRID:Addgene_231733)
